>Addgene plasmid #167760 | MAC_N_IRF1 | addgene full sequence | sequence record 335440 | Addgene NGS Result
GACATTGATTATTGACTAGTTATTAATAGTAATCAATTACGGGGTCATTAGTTCATAGCCCATATATGGA
GTTCCGCGTTACATAACTTACGGTAAATGGCCCGCCTGGCTGACCGCCCAACGACCCCCGCCCATTGACG
TCAATAATGACGTATGTTCCCATAGTAACGCCAATAGGGACTTTCCATTGACGTCAATGGGTGGAGTATT
TACGGTAAACTGCCCACTTGGCAGTACATCAAGTGTATCATATGCCAAGTACGCCCCCTATTGACGTCAA
TGACGGTAAATGGCCCGCCTGGCATTATGCCCAGTACATGACCTTATGGGACTTTCCTACTTGGCAGTAC
ATCTACGTATTAGTCATCGCTATTACCATGGTGATGCGGTTTTGGCAGTACATCAATGGGCGTGGATAGC
GGTTTGACTCACGGGGATTTCCAAGTCTCCACCCCATTGACGTCAATGGGAGTTTGTTTTGGCACCAAAA
TCAACGGGACTTTCCAAAATGTCGTAACAACTCCGCCCCATTGACGCAAATGGGCGGTAGGCGTGTACGG
TGGGAGGTCTATATAAGCAGAGCTCTCCCTATCAGTGATAGAGATCTCCCTATCAGTGATAGAGATCGTC
GACGAGCTCGTTTAGTGAACCGTCAGATCGCCTGGAGACGCCATCCACGCTGTTTTGACCTCCATAGAAG
ACACCGGGACCGATCCAGCCTCCGGACTCTAGCGTTTAAACTTAAGCTTGGTACCGAGCTCGGATCCACT
AGTCCAGTGTGGTGGAATTCTGCAGATATCCAGCACAGTGGCGGCCGCTCGAGACCATGAAGGACAACAC
CGTGCCCCTGAAGCTGATCGCCCTGCTGGCCAACGGCGAGTTCCACTCTGGCGAGCAGCTGGGCGAGACA
CTGGGCATGAGCAGAGCCGCCATCAACAAGCACATCCAGACCCTGCGGGACTGGGGCGTGGACGTGTTCA
CAGTGCCCGGCAAGGGCTACAGCCTGCCCGAGCCCATCCAGCTGCTGAACGCCAAGCAGATCCTGGGCCA
GCTGGATGGCGGATCTGTGGCCGTGCTGCCCGTGATCGACAGCACCAACCAGTATCTGCTCGACCGGATC
GGCGAGCTGAAGTCCGGCGACGCCTGTATCGCCGAGTACCAGCAGGCCGGCAGAGGCGGCAGGGGCAGAA
AGTGGTTCAGCCCCTTCGGCGCCAACCTGTACCTGAGCATGTTCTGGAGACTGGAACAGGGCCCAGCCGC
CGCTATTGGCCTGAGCCTGGTCATCGGCATCGTGATGGCCGAGGTGCTGCGGAAGCTGGGCGCCGACAAA
GTGCGCGTGAAGTGGCCCAACGACCTGTATCTGCAGGACCGGAAGCTGGCCGGCATCCTGGTGGAACTGA
CCGGCAAAACAGGCGACGCCGCCCAGATCGTGATCGGCGCTGGCATCAACATGGCCATGCGGCGGGTGGA
AGAGAGCGTGGTCAACCAGGGCTGGATCACCCTGCAGGAAGCCGGCATCAACCTGGACCGGAACACCCTG
GCCGCCATGCTGATCAGAGAGCTGAGAGCCGCCCTGGAACTGTTCGAGCAGGAAGGCCTGGCCCCCTACC
TGAGCAGATGGGAGAAGCTGGACAACTTCATCAACCGGCCCGTGAAACTGATCATCGGCGACAAAGAGAT
CTTCGGCATCAGCCGGGGCATCGACAAGCAGGGGGCCCTGCTCCTGGAACAGGACGGCATCATCAAGCCC
TGGATGGGCGGCGAGATCAGCCTGCGGAGCGCCGAGAAGTACCCATACGATGTTCCTGACTATGCCGGTA
CCGAGCTCGGATCCACCATGGCTAGCTGGAGCCACCCGCAGTTCGAGAAAGGTGGAGGTTCCGGAGGTGG
ATCGGGAGGTGGATCGTGGAGCCACCCGCAGTTCGAAAAAGCGGCCGATATCACAAGTTTGTACAAAAAA
GCAGGCTCCACCATGCCCATCACTCGGATGCGCATGAGACCCTGGCTAGAGATGCAGATTAATTCCAACC
AAATCCCGGGGCTCATCTGGATTAATAAAGAGGAGATGATCTTCCAGATCCCATGGAAGCATGCTGCCAA
GCATGGCTGGGACATCAACAAGGATGCCTGTTTGTTCCGGAGCTGGGCCATTCACACAGGCCGATACAAA
GCAGGGGAAAAGGAGCCAGATCCCAAGACGTGGAAGGCCAACTTTCGCTGTGCCATGAACTCCCTGCCAG
ATATCGAGGAGGTGAAAGACCAGAGCAGGAACAAGGGCAGCTCAGCTGTGCGAGTGTACCGGATGCTTCC
ACCTCTCACCAAGAACCAGAGAAAAGAAAGAAAGTCGAAGTCCAGCCGAGATGCTAAGAGCAAGGCCAAG
AGGAAGTCATGTGGGGATTCCAGCCCTGATACCTTCTCTGATGGACTCAGCAGCTCCACTCTGCCTGATG
ACCACAGCAGCTACACAGTTCCAGGCTACATGCAGGACTTGGAGGTGGAGCAGGCCCTGACTCCAGCACT
GTCGCCATGTGCTGTCAGCAGCACTCTCCCCGACTGGCACATCCCAGTGGAAGTTGTGCCGGACAGCACC
AGTGATCTGTACAACTTCCAGGTGTCACCCATGCCCTCCACCTCTGAAGCTACAACAGATGAGGATGAGG
AAGGGAAATTACCTGAGGACATCATGAAGCTCTTGGAGCAGTCGGAGTGGCAGCCAACAAACGTGGATGG
GAAGGGGTACCTACTCAATGAACCTGGAGTCCAGCCCACCTCTGTCTATGGAGACTTTAGCTGTAAGGAG
GAGCCAGAAATTGACAGCCCAGGGGGGGATATTGGGCTGAGTCTACAGCGTGTCTTCACAGATCTGAAGA
ACATGGATGCCACCTGGCTGGACAGCCTGCTGACCCCAGTCCGGTTGCCCTCCATCCAGGCCATTCCCTG
TGCACCGTTGGACCCAGCTTTCTTGTACAAAGTGGTGACGTAAGCTAGGGGCCCGTTTAAACCCGCTGAT
CAGCCTCGACTGTGCCTTCTAGTTGCCAGCCATCTGTTGTTTGCCCCTCCCCCGTGCCTTCCTTGACCCT
GGAAGGTGCCACTCCCACTGTCCTTTCCTAATAAAATGAGGAAATTGCATCGCATTGTCTGAGTAGGTGT
CATTCTATTCTGGGGGGTGGGGTGGGGCAGGACAGCAAGGGGGAGGATTGGGAAGACAATAGCAGGCATG
CTGGGGATGCGGTGGGCTCTATGGCTTCTGAGGCGGAAAGAACCAGCTGGGGCTCTAGGGGGTATCCCC
[124 nt withheld, positions 3290-3413]
C
[91 nt withheld, positions 3415-3505]
AGGGTGATGGTTCACGTACCTAGAAGTTCCTATTCCGAAGTTCCTATTCTCTAGAAAGTATAGGAACTTC
CTTGGCCAAAAAGCCTGAACTCACCGCGACGTCTGTCGAGAAGTTTCTGATCGAAAAGTTCGACAGCGTC
TCCGACCTGATGCAGCTCTCGGAGGGCGAAGAATCTCGTGCTTTCAGCTTCGATGTAGGAGGGCGTGGAT
ATGTCCTGCGGGTAAATAGCTGCGCCGATGGTTTCTACAAAGATCGTTATGTTTATCGGCACTTTGCATC
GGCCGCGCTCCCGATTCCGGAAGTGCTTGACATTGGGGAATTCAGCGAGAGCCTGACCTATTGCATCTCC
CGCCGTGCACAGGGTGTCACGTTGCAAGACCTGCCTGAAACCGAACTGCCCGCTGTTCTGCAGCCGGTCG
CGGAGGCCATGGATGCGATCGCTGCGGCCGATCTTAGCCAGACGAGCGGGTTCGGCCCATTCGGACCGCA
AGGAATCGGTCAATACACTACATGGCGTGATTTCATATGCGCGATTGCTGATCCCCATGTGTATCACTGG
CAAACTGTGATGGACGACACCGTCAGTGCGTCCGTCGCGCAGGCTCTCGATGAGCTGATGCTTTGGGCCG
AGGACTGCCCCGAAGTCCGGCACCTCGTGCACGCGGATTTCGGCTCCAACAATGTCCTGACGGACAATGG
CCGCATAACAGCGGTCATTGACTGGAGCGAGGCGATGTTCGGGGATTCCCAATACGAGGTCGCCAACATC
TTCTTCTGGAGGCCGTGGTTGGCTTGTATGGAGCAGCAGACGCGCTACTTCGAGCGGAGGCATCCGGAGC
TTGCAGGATCGCCGCGGCTCCGGGCGTATATGCTCCGCATTGGTCTTGACCAACTCTATCAGAGCTTGGT
TGACGGCAATTTCGATGATGCAGCTTGGGCGCAGGGTCGATGCGACGCAATCGTCCGATCCGGAGCCGGG
ACTGTCGGGCGTACACAAATCGCCCGCAGAAGCGCGGCCGTCTGGACCGATGGCTGTGTAGAAGTACTCG
CCGATAGTGGAAACCGACGCCCCAGCACTCGTCCGAGGGCAAAGGAATAGCACGTACTACGAGATTTCGA
TTCCACCGCCGCCTTCTATGAAAGGTTGGGCTTCGGAATCGTTTTCCGGGACGCCGGCTGGATGATCCTC
CAGCGCGGGGATCTCATGCTGGAGTTCTTCGCCCACCCCAACTTGTTTATTGCAGCTTATAATGGTTACA
AATAAAGCAATAGCATCACAAATTTCACAAATAAAGCATTTTTTTCACTGCATTCTAGTTGTGGTTTGTC
CAAACTCATCAATGTATCTTATCATGTCTGTATACCGTCGACCTCTAGCTAGAGCTTGGCGTAATCATGG
TCATAGCTGTTTCCTGTGTGAAATTGTTATCCGCTCACAATTCCACACAACATACGAGCCGGAAGCATAA
AGTGTAAAGCCTGGGGTGCCTAATGAGTGAGCTAACTCACATTAATTGCGTTGCGCTCACTGCCCGCTTT
CCAGTCGGGAAACCTGTCGTGCCAGCTGCATTAATGAATCGGCCAACGCGCGGGGAGAGGCGGTTTGCGT
ATTGGGCGCTCTTCCGCTTCCTCGCTCACTGACTCGCTGCGCTCGGTCGTTCGGCTGCGGCGAGCGGTAT
CAGCTCACTCAAAGGCGGTAATACGGTTATCCACAGAATCAGGGGATAACGCAGGAAAGAACATGTGAGC
AAAAGGCCAGCAAAAGGCCAGGAACCGTAAAAAGGCCGCGTTGCTGGCGTTTTTCCATAGGCTCCGCCCC
CCTGACGAGCATCACAAAAATCGACGCTCAAGTCAGAGGTGGCGAAACCCGACAGGACTATAAAGATACC
AGGCGTTTCCCCCTGGAAGCTCCCTCGTGCGCTCTCCTGTTCCGACCCTGCCGCTTACCGGATACCTGTC
CGCCTTTCTCCCTTCGGGAAGCGTGGCGCTTTCTCATAGCTCACGCTGTAGGTATCTCAGTTCGGTGTAG
GTCGTTCGCTCCAAGCTGGGCTGTGTGCACGAACCCCCCGTTCAGCCCGACCGCTGCGCCTTATCCGGTA
ACTATCGTCTTGAGTCCAACCCGGTAAGACACGACTTATCGCCACTGGCAGCAGCCACTGGTAACAGGAT
TAGCAGAGCGAGGTATGTAGGCGGTGCTACAGAGTTCTTGAAGTGGTGGCCTAACTACGGCTACACTAGA
AGAACAGTATTTGGTATCTGCGCTCTGCTGAAGCCAGTTACCTTCGGAAAAAGAGTTGGTAGCTCTTGAT
CCGGCAAACAAACCACCGCTGGTAGCGGTGGTTTTTTTGTTTGCAAGCAGCAGATTACGCGCAGAAAAAA
AGGATCTCAAGAAGATCCTTTGATCTTTTCTACGGGGTCTGACGCTCAGTGGAACGAAAACTCACGTTAA
GGGATTTTGGTCATGAGATTATCAAAAAGGATCTTCACCTAGATCCTTTTAAATTAAAAATGAAGTTTTA
AATCAATCTAAAGTATATATGAGTAAACTTGGTCTGACAGTTACCAATGCTTAATCAGTGAGGCACCTAT
CTCAGCGATCTGTCTATTTCGTTCATCCATAGTTGCCTGACTCCCCGTCGTGTAGATAACTACGATACGG
GAGGGCTTACCATCTGGCCCCAGTGCTGCAATGATACCGCGAGACCCACGCTCACCGGCTCCAGATTTAT
CAGCAATAAACCAGCCAGCCGGAAGGGCCGAGCGCAGAAGTGGTCCTGCAACTTTATCCGCCTCCATCCA
GTCTATTAATTGTTGCCGGGAAGCTAGAGTAAGTAGTTCGCCAGTTAATAGTTTGCGCAACGTTGTTGCC
ATTGCTACAGGCATCGTGGTGTCACGCTCGTCGTTTGGTATGGCTTCATTCAGCTCCGGTTCCCAACGAT
CAAGGCGAGTTACATGATCCCCCATGTTGTGCAAAAAAGCGGTTAGCTCCTTCGGTCCTCCGATCGTTGT
CAGAAGTAAGTTGGCCGCAGTGTTATCACTCATGGTTATGGCAGCACTGCATAATTCTCTTACTGTCATG
CCATCCGTAAGATGCTTTTCTGTGACTGGTGAGTACTCAACCAAGTCATTCTGAGAATAGTGTATGCGGC
GACCGAGTTGCTCTTGCCCGGCGTCAATACGGGATAATACCGCGCCACATAGCAGAACTTTAAAAGTGCT
CATCATTGGAAAACGTTCTTCGGGGCGAAAACTCTCAAGGATCTTACCGCTGTTGAGATCCAGTTCGATG
TAACCCACTCGTGCACCCAACTGATCTTCAGCATCTTTTACTTTCACCAGCGTTTCTGGGTGAGCAAAAA
CAGGAAGGCAAAATGCCGCAAAAAAGGGAATAAGGGCGACACGGAAATGTTGAATACTCATACTCTTCCT
TTTTCAATATTATTGAAGCATTTATCAGGGTTATTGTCTCATGAGCGGATACATATTTGAATGTATTTAG
AAAAATAAACAAATAGGGGTTCCGCGCACATTTCCCCGAAAAGTGCCACCTGACGTCGACGGATCGGGAG
ATCTCCCGATCCCCTATGGTGCACTCTCAGTACAATCTGCTCTGATGCCGCATAGTTAAGCCAGTATCTG
CTCCCTGCTTGTGTGTTGGAGGTCGCTGAGTAGTGCGCGAGCAAAATTTAAGCTACAACAAGGCAAGGCT
TGACCGACAATTGCATGAAGAATCTGCTTAGGGTTAGGCGTTTTGCGCTGCTTCGCGATGTACGGGCCAG
ATATACGCGTT
Features (pLannotate 1.2.2; 27 found; start..end, strand, type, name):
      1..380     +  enhancer       CMV enhancer: human cytomegalovirus immediate early enhancer
    381..584     +  promoter       CMV promoter: human cytomegalovirus (CMV) immediate early promoter
    586..605     +  promoter       PLtetO-1 promoter (fragment): modified phage lambda PL promoter with tet operator sites (Lutz and Bujard, 1997)
    607..626     +  promoter       PLtetO-1 promoter (fragment): modified phage lambda PL promoter with tet operator sites (Lutz and Bujard, 1997)
    634..667     +  promoter       TRE3GV promoter (fragment): 3rd-generation Tet-responsive promoter that can be activated by binding of Tet-On® 3G, optimized for retroviral and lentiviral vectors
    827..1789    +  CDS            birA: BIRA_ECOLI - Also known as bioR, dhbB. Experimental evidence at protein level: Swiss-Prot protein existence level 1. Acts both as a biotin--[acetyl-CoA-carboxylase] ligase and a biotin-operon repressor. In the presence of ATP, BirA activates biotin to form the BirA-biotinyl-5'-adenylate (BirA-bio-5'-AMP or holoBirA) complex. HoloBirA can either transfer the biotinyl moiety to the biotin carboxyl carrier protein (BCCP) subunit of acetyl-CoA carboxylase, or bind to the biotin operator site and inhibit transcription of the operon. From Escherichia coli (strain K12).
   1790..1815    +  CDS            3xHA (fragment): three tandem HA epitope tags
   1847..1866    +  CDS            Strep-Tag II (fragment): peptide that binds Strep-Tactin®, an engineered form of streptavidin
   1907..1929    +  CDS            Strep-Tag II (fragment): peptide that binds Strep-Tactin®, an engineered form of streptavidin
   1943..1967    +  protein_bind   attB1: mutant version of attB; recombination site for the Gateway® BP reaction BP Clonase™
   1973..2947    +  CDS            IRF1: IRF1_HUMAN - Experimental evidence at protein level: Swiss-Prot protein existence level 1. Transcriptional regulator which displays a remarkable functional diversity in the regulation of cellular responses (PubMed:15226432, PubMed:15509808, PubMed:17516545, PubMed:17942705, PubMed:18497060, PubMed:19404407, PubMed:19851330, PubMed:22367195, PubMed:32385160). Regulates transcription of IFN and IFN-inducible genes, host response to viral and bacterial infections, regulation of many genes expressed during hematopoiesis, inflammation, immune responses and cell proliferation and differentiation, re
   2952..2976    -  protein_bind   attB2: mutant version of attB; recombination site for the Gateway® BP reaction BP Clonase™
   3020..3244    +  polyA_signal   bGH poly(A) signal: bovine growth hormone polyadenylation signal
   3248..3269    +  promoter       SV40 promoter (fragment): SV40 enhancer and early promoter
   3290..3523    +  rep_origin     f1 ori (fragment) (sequence partly withheld): f1 bacteriophage origin of replication; arrow indicates direction of (+) strand synthesis
   3528..3575    +  protein_bind   FRT: FLP-mediated recombination occurs in the 8-bp core sequence TCTAGAAA (Turan and Bode, 2011). FLP recombinase from the Saccharomyces cerevisiae 2μ plasmid
   3583..4605    +  CDS            HygR: aminoglycoside phosphotransferase from E. coli; aph(4)-Ia; confers resistance to hygromycin
   4615..4740    +  CDS            ble (fragment): BLE_KLEPN - Experimental evidence at protein level: Swiss-Prot protein existence level 1. Binding protein with a strong affinity to the bleomycin family of antibiotics. Binds to CL990; an antimitotic-antibiotic compound. From Klebsiella pneumoniae.
   4735..4856    +  polyA_signal   SV40 poly(A) signal: SV40 polyadenylation signal
   4929..4945    -  protein_bind   lac operator: The lac repressor binds to the lac operator to inhibit transcription in E. coli. This inhibition can be relieved by adding lactose or isopropyl-β-D-thiogalactopyranoside (IPTG). lac repressor encoded by lacI
   4953..4983    -  promoter       lac promoter: promoter for the E. coli lac operon
   4998..5019    -  protein_bind   CAP binding site: CAP binding activates transcription in the presence of cAMP. E. coli catabolite activator protein
   5032..5124    -  CDS            lacI (fragment): lac repressor; lacI; The lac repressor binds to the lac operator to inhibit transcription in E. coli. This inhibition can be relieved by adding lactose or isopropyl-β-D-thiogalactopyranoside (IPTG).
   5307..5895    -  rep_origin     ori: high-copy-number ColE1/pMB1/pBR322/pUC origin of replication
   6066..6926    -  CDS            AmpR: β-lactamase; bla; confers resistance to ampicillin, carbenicillin, and related antibiotics
   6927..7031    -  promoter       AmpR promoter: bla
   7090..7142    -  misc_feature   bom (fragment): basis of mobility region from pBR322
