[The description below was written by a language model from this plasmid's Addgene catalogue record and pLannotate feature annotations shown in this document.]
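Description:
MAC_N_IRF1 is a mammalian expression plasmid (about 7.3 kb) built on the MAC-tag-N Gateway destination backbone. It carries the unmutated human IRF1 coding sequence, which encodes interferon regulatory factor 1, a transcription factor that controls interferon and interferon-inducible genes. It is propagated in E. coli as a high-copy plasmid through a ColE1/pUC-type origin with ampicillin resistance (AmpR). Hygromycin is the selectable marker for mammalian cells.

Expression is driven by the CMV immediate-early enhancer and promoter. Short tet operator-like fragments annotated just downstream suggest a tetracycline-regulatable CMV/TetO arrangement, although the catalogue fields do not state inducibility. The open reading frame begins with the N-terminal MAC tag, annotated here as an E. coli BirA-derived biotin ligase followed by an HA epitope fragment and two Strep-Tag II fragments. The attB1 site left by Gateway recombination joins the tag to IRF1, and attB2 and a bGH polyadenylation signal follow the insert. A tag of this composition allows both Strep-based affinity purification of the fusion protein and biotin ligase-based labelling of nearby proteins, with HA available for detection.

Downstream, an FRT site lies directly in front of the hygromycin resistance gene, which has no complete promoter annotated upstream and ends in an SV40 poly(A) signal. This layout is typical of vectors designed for FLP-mediated integration into a genomic FRT site, where integration activates hygromycin resistance and yields isogenic stable lines. The record gives the purpose only as expressing IRF1 in mammalian cells, and the associated study mapped protein interaction networks of human transcription factors.
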