Addgene plasmid #167760: MAC_N_IRF1
Purpose: Expresses IRF1 in mammalian cells
Depositing lab: Markku Varjosalo. Publication: Human transcription factor protein interaction networks. Goos H, Kinnunen M, Salokas K, Tan Z, Liu X, Yadav L, Zhang Q, Wei GH, Varjosalo M. Nat Commun. 2022 Feb 9;13(1):766. doi: 10.1038/s41467-022-28341-5. PubMed 35140242.
Backbone
  Vector backbone: MAC-tag-N (#108078)
  Vector type: Mammalian Expression
  Selectable markers: Hygromycin
Growth in bacteria
  Bacterial resistance: Ampicillin, 100 μg/mL
  Growth temperature: 37°C
  Growth strain: DH5alpha
  Copy number: High Copy
Gene/Insert
  Gene/Insert name: IRF1 (alt names: Uniprot P10914; ENSG00000125347)
  Species: H. sapiens (human)
  Mutation: no mutations
  Entrez Gene: IRF1 (a.k.a. IMD117, IRF-1, MAR)
  Tag / fusion protein: MAC (N terminal on backbone)
  Cloning method: Gateway Cloning
Terms and licenses: Academic/Nonprofit Terms; Industry Terms: Not Available to Industry
How to cite: MAC_N_IRF1 was a gift from Markku Varjosalo (Addgene plasmid # 167760 ; http://n2t.net/addgene:167760 ; RRID:Addgene_167760)
